Addgene plasmid #192867: pGK-hMIGA2-DsRed
Purpose: Express codon-optimized human MIGA2 full length with a C-terminal DsRed tag in mammalian cells
Depositing lab: Karin Reinisch. Depositing organization: Yale University. Publication: Mitoguardin-2-mediated lipid transfer preserves mitochondrial morphology and lipid droplet formation. Hong Z, Adlakha J, Wan N, Guinn E, Giska F, Gupta K, Melia TJ, Reinisch KM. J Cell Biol. 2022 Dec 5;221(12):e202207022. doi: 10.1083/jcb.202207022. Epub 2022 Oct 25. PubMed 36282247.
Backbone
  Vector backbone: Plenti-PGK
  Vector type: Mammalian Expression
Growth in bacteria
  Bacterial resistance: Kanamycin, 50 μg/mL
  Growth temperature: 37°C
  Growth strain: DH5alpha
  Copy number: Unknown
Gene/Insert
  Gene/Insert name: Codon-optimized human Mitoguardin 2 (alt name: MIGA2 (C9orf54, FAM73B))
  Species: H. sapiens (human)
  Insert size (bp): 1779
  Entrez Gene: MIGA2 (a.k.a. C9orf54, FAM73B)
  Promoter: PGK
  Tag / fusion protein: DsRed (C terminal on insert)
  Cloning method: Gibson Cloning
  Sequencing primers: 5′ ggtggcctgcaggtgaattcATGGCGTTTCGTCGTGCG; 3′ tatgggtactcgagttaCTGGGAGCCGGAGTGGCG
Terms and licenses: Academic/Nonprofit Terms; Industry Terms: Not Available to Industry
How to cite: pGK-hMIGA2-DsRed was a gift from Karin Reinisch (Addgene plasmid # 192867 ; http://n2t.net/addgene:192867 ; RRID:Addgene_192867)
