[The description below was written by a language model from this plasmid's Addgene catalogue record and pLannotate feature annotations shown in this document.]
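Description:
pGK-hMIGA2-DsRed is a mammalian expression plasmid built on a lentiviral transfer backbone (Plenti-PGK), about 10 kb in size, that expresses full-length, codon-optimized human mitoguardin 2 (MIGA2, also known as C9orf54 or FAM73B) fused at its C terminus to a DsRed red fluorescent protein. The 1,779 bp MIGA2 coding sequence sits directly upstream of, and contiguous with, a reading frame annotated as the monomeric variant DsRed.M1. The fusion is driven by the mouse phosphoglycerate kinase 1 (PGK) promoter, a constitutive promoter of moderate strength. Downstream, an SV40 enhancer/early promoter drives a puromycin N-acetyltransferase gene for selecting transfected or transduced cells, followed by a WPRE that enhances transcript stability and expression.

The expression cassettes lie within a third-generation-style HIV-1 lentiviral framework. An RSV promoter is fused to a truncated 5' LTR, followed by the Ψ packaging signal with a gag fragment, the Rev response element and the cPPT/CTS. At the far end are a truncated 3' LTR (annotated by the tool as 5' LTR sequence) and an SV40 polyadenylation signal. The construct could therefore in principle be packaged into lentiviral particles with helper plasmids, although the record lists its purpose only as mammalian expression. In bacteria it replicates from a high-copy ColE1/pUC-type origin and is selected with kanamycin through the Tn5 NeoR/KanR gene. An f1 origin is also present, along with apparent backbone remnants: an adenovirus 5 ITR and packaging signal, an AmpR promoter fragment and a Tn5 transposase fragment. The associated work concerns MIGA2-mediated lipid transfer, mitochondrial morphology and lipid droplet formation, so the plasmid is suited to fluorescence imaging of MIGA2 localization and to functional studies of MIGA2 in cultured cells.
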