Features (pLannotate 1.2.2; 24 found; start..end, strand, type, name):
    414..530     -  misc_feature   cPPT/CTS: central polypurine tract and central termination sequence of HIV-1
    560..660     -  CDS            Rev (fragment): human immunodeficiency virus 1 (HIV-1) Rev protein; rev; enhances nuclear export of unspliced and incompletely spliced viral mRNAs
   1037..1270    -  misc_feature   RRE: The Rev response element (RRE) of HIV-1 allows for Rev-dependent mRNA export from the nucleus to the cytoplasm.
   1438..1776    -  CDS            HIV-1 gag (fragment): gag protein from human immunodeficiency virus 1; gag
   1760..1885    -  misc_feature   HIV-1 Ψ: packaging signal of human immunodeficiency virus type 1
   1932..2112    -  LTR            5' LTR (truncated): truncated 5' long terminal repeat (LTR) from HIV-1
   2113..2339    -  promoter       RSV promoter: Rous sarcoma virus enhancer/promoter
   2398..2457    +  promoter       AmpR promoter (fragment): bla
   2460..2610    -  misc_signal    Ad5 Ψ: packaging signal for adenovirus serotype 5
   2698..2800    -  repeat_region  ITR: inverted terminal repeat of human adenovirus serotype 5 inverted
   2838..3196    +  rep_origin     f1 ori (sequence partly withheld): f1 bacteriophage origin of replication; arrow indicates direction of (+) strand synthesis
   3266..4060    -  CDS            NeoR/KanR: aminoglycoside phosphotransferase from Tn5; aph(3')-II (or nptII); confers resistance to neomycin, kanamycin, and G418 (Geneticin®)
   4092..4361    -  CDS            tnpA (fragment): TN5P_ECOLX - Also known as tnp. Experimental evidence at protein level: Swiss-Prot protein existence level 1. Mediates transposition of transposon Tn5 by a 'cut and paste' mechanism. First, the monomeric transposase binds the 19 bp inverted DNA repeats flanking the transposon. Then, dimerization of the DNA- bound transposase creates a synaptic DNA complex. After nicking of the first DNA strand, excision of the transposon proceeds through a series of intermediates. The transposase then mediates the insertion of the transposon at a new site by strand transfer. The activity of the wild- type tran
   4472..5060    +  rep_origin     ori: high-copy-number ColE1/pMB1/pBR322/pUC origin of replication
   5246..5293    -  misc_feature   bom (fragment): basis of mobility region from pBR322
   5389..5510    -  polyA_signal   SV40 poly(A) signal: SV40 polyadenylation signal
   5582..5762    -  LTR            5' LTR (truncated): truncated 5' long terminal repeat (LTR) from HIV-1
   5781..5815    -  LTR            5' LTR (fragment): 5' long terminal repeat (LTR) from HIV-1
   5825..6412    -  misc_feature   WPRE: woodchuck hepatitis virus posttranscriptional regulatory element
   6425..7024    -  CDS            PuroR: puromycin N-acetyltransferase; pac from Streptomyces alboniger; confers resistance to puromycin
   7030..7327    -  promoter       SV40 promoter: SV40 enhancer and early promoter
   7381..8055    -  CDS            DsRed.M1: DsRed.M1 is a basic (constitutively fluorescent) red fluorescent protein published in 2007, derived from Discosoma sp..
   8056..9834    -  CDS            MIGA2: MIGA2_HUMAN - Also known as C9orf54 From Homo sapiens (Human).
   9890..385     -  promoter       PGK promoter (across the origin): mouse phosphoglycerate kinase 1 promoter
>Addgene plasmid #192867 | pGK-hMIGA2-DsRed | addgene full sequence | sequence record 379960 | Addgene NGS Result
CCCCTGAGCCCGCCCCCGGACCCACCCCTTCCCAGCCTCTGAGCCCAGAAAGCGAAGGAGCAAAGCTGCT
ATTGGCCGCTGCCCCAAAGGCCTACCCGCTTCCATTGCTCAGCGGTGCTGTCCATCTGCACGAGACTAGT
GAGACGTGCTACTTCCATTTGTCACGTCCTGCACGACGCGAGCTGCGGGGCGGGGGGGAACTTCCTGACT
AGGGGAGGAGTAGAAGGTGGCGCGAAGGGGCCACCAAAGAACGGAGCCGGTTGGCGCCTACCGGTGGATG
TGGAATGTGTGCGAGGCCAGAGGCCACTTGTGTAGCGCCAAGTGCCCAGCGGGGCTGCTAAAGCGCATGC
TCCAGACTGCCTTGGGAAAAGCGCCTCCCCTACCCGGTAGAATTTCTAGGTTCGAAAAACCCGAAAATTT
TGAATTTTTGTAATTTGTTTTTGTAGTTCTTTAGTTTGTATGTCTGTTGCTATTATGTCTACTATTCTTT
CCCCTGCACTGTACCCCCCAATCCCCCCTTTTCTTTTAAATTCGAATCCCAAGCTTTCGATACCGTCGAG
ATCCGTTCACTAATCGAATGGATCTGTCTCTGTCTCTCTCTCCACCTTCTTCTTCTATTCCTTCGGGCCT
GTCGGGTCCCCTCGGGGTTGGGAGGTGGGTCTGAAACGATAATGGTGAATATCCCTGCCTAACTCTATTC
ACTATAGAAAGTACAGCAAAAACTATTCTTAAACCTACCAAGCCTCCTACTATCATTATGAATAATTTTA
TATACCACAGCCAATTTGTTATGTTAAACCAATTCCACAAACTTGCCCATTTATCTAATTCCAATAATTC
TTGTTCATTCTTTTCTTGCTGGTTTTGCGATTCTTCAATTAAGGAGTGTATTAAGCTTGTGTAATTGTTA
ATTTCTCTGTCCCACTCCATCCAGGTCGTGTGATTCCAAATCTGTTCCAGAGATTTATTACTCCAACTAG
CATTCCAAGGCACAGCAGTGGTGCAAATGAGTTTTCCAGAGCAACCCCAAATCCCCAGGAGCTGTTGATC
CTTTAGGTATCTTTCCACAGCCAGGATTCTTGCCTGGAGCTGCTTGATGCCCCAGACTGTGAGTTGCAAC
AGATGCTGTTGCGCCTCAATAGCCCTCAGCAAATTGTTCTGCTGCTGCACTATACCAGACAATAATTGTC
TGGCCTGTACCGTCAGCGTCATTGACGCTGCGCCCATAGTGCTTCCTGCTGCTCCCAAGAACCCAAGGAA
CAAAGCTCCTATTCCCACTGCTCTTTTTTCTCTCTGCACCACTCTTCTCTTTGCCTTGGTGGGTGCTACT
CCTAATGGTTCAATTTTTACTACTTTATATTTATATAATTCACTTCTCCAATGTCCCTCATATCTCCTCC
TCCAGGTCTGAAGATCAGCGGGCTTGCTGTGCGGTGGTCTTACTTTTGTTTTGCTCTTCCTCTATCTTGT
CTAAAGCTTCCTTGGTGTCTTTTATCTCTATCCTTTGATGCACACAATAGAGGGTTGCTACTGTATTATA
TAATGATCTAAGTTCTTCTGATCCTGTCTGAAGGGATGGTTGTAGCTGTCCCAGTATTTGTCTACAGCCT
TCTGATGTTTCTAACAGGCCAGGATTAACTGCGAATCGTTCTAGCTCCCTGCTTGCCCATACTATATGTT
TTAATTTATATTTTTTCTTTCCCCCTGGCCTTAACCGAATTTTTTCCCATCGCGATCTAATTCTCCCCCG
CTTAATACTGACGCTCTCGCACCCATCTCTCTCCTTCTAGCCTCCGCTAGTCAAAATTTTTGGCGTACTC
ACCAGTCGCCGCCCCTCGCCTCTTGCCGTGCGCGCTTCAGCAAGCCGAGTCCTGCGTCGAGAGAGCTCCT
CTGGTTTCCCTTTCGCTTTCAAGTCCCTGTTCGGGCGCCACTGCTAGAGATTTTCCACACTGACTAAAAG
GGTCTGAGGGATCTCTAGTTACCAGAGTCACACAACAGACGGGCACACACTACTTGAAGCACTCAAGGCA
AGCTTTATTGAGGCTTAAGCAGTGGGTTCCCTAGTTAGCCAGAGAGCTCCCAGGCTCAGATCTGGTCTAA
CCAGAGAGACCCGTTTATGTATCGAGCTAGGCACTTAAATACAATATCTCTGCAATGCGGCAATTCAGTG
GTTCGTCCAATCCATGTCAGACCCGTCTGTTGCCTTCCTAATAAGGCACGATCGTACCACCTTACTTCCA
CCAATCGGCATGCACGGTGCTTTTTCTCTCCTTGTAAGGCATGTTGCTAACTCATCGTTACCATGTTGCA
AGACTACAAGAGTATTGCATAAGACTACATTTTCGCTACCTTAGGACCGTTATAGTTACGTCAGGTGGCA
CTTTTCGGGGAAATGTGCGCGGAACCCCTATTTGTTTATTTTTCTAAATACATTCAAATATGTATCCGCT
CATGAGAGTATTACGCGCTATGAGTAACACAAAATTATTCAGATTTCACTTCCTCTTATTCAGTTTTCCC
GCGAAAATGGCCAAATCTTACTCGGTTACGCCCAAATTTACTACAACATCCGCCTAAAACCGCGCGAAAA
TTGTCACTTCCTGTGTACACCGGCGCACACCAAAAACGTCACTTTTGCCACATCCGTCGCTTACATGTGT
TCCGCCACACTTGCAACATCACACTTCCGCCACACTACTACGTCACCCGCCCCGTTCCCACGCCCCGCGC
CACGTCACAAACTCCACCCCCTCATTATCATATTGGCTTCAATCCAAAATAAGGTATATTATTGATGATG
TTAATTAAGAATTAATTCGATCCTGAATGGCGAATGG
[124 nt withheld, positions 2838-2961]
C
[91 nt withheld, positions 2963-3053]
A
[49 nt withheld, positions 3055-3103]
CCTTTGACGTTGGAGTCCACGTTCTTT
[37 nt withheld, positions 3131-3167]
ACCCTATCTCGGTCTATTCTTTTGATTTATAAGGGATTTTGCCGATTTCGGCCTATTGGTTAAAAAATGA
GCTGATTTAACAAAAATTTTAACAAAATTCAGAAGAACTCGTCAAGAAGGCGATAGAAGGCGATGCGCTG
CGAATCGGGAGCGGCGATACCGTAAAGCACGAGGAAGCGGTCAGCCCATTCGCCGCCAAGCTCTTCAGCA
ATATCACGGGTAGCCAACGCTATGTCCTGATAGCGGTCCGCCACACCCAGCCGGCCACAGTCGATGAATC
CAGAAAAGCGGCCATTTTCCACCATGATATTCGGCAAGCAGGCATCGCCATGGGTCACGACGAGATCCTC
GCCGTCGGGCATGCTCGCCTTGAGCCTGGCGAACAGTTCGGCTGGCGCGAGCCCCTGATGCTCTTCGTCC
AGATCATCCTGATCGACAAGACCGGCTTCCATCCGAGTACGTGCTCGCTCGATGCGATGTTTCGCTTGGT
GGTCGAATGGGCAGGTAGCCGGATCAAGCGTATGCAGCCGCCGCATTGCATCAGCCATGATGGATACTTT
CTCGGCAGGAGCAAGGTGAGATGACAGGAGATCCTGCCCCGGCACTTCGCCCAATAGCAGCCAGTCCCTT
CCCGCTTCAGTGACAACGTCGAGCACAGCTGCGCAAGGAACGCCCGTCGTGGCCAGCCACGATAGCCGCG
CTGCCTCGTCTTGCAGTTCATTCAGGGCACCGGACAGGTCGGTCTTGACAAAAAGAACCGGGCGCCCCTG
CGCTGACAGCCGGAACACGGCGGCATCAGAGCAGCCGATTGTCTGTTGTGCCCAGTCATAGCCGAATAGC
CTCTCCACCCAAGCGGCCGGAGAACCTGCGTGCAATCCATCTTGTTCAATCATGCGAAACGATCCTCATC
CTGTCTCTTGATCAGAGCTTGATCCCCTGCGCCATCAGATCCTTGGCGGCAAGAAAGCCATCCAGTTTAC
TTTGCAGGGCTTCCCAACCTTACCAGAGGGCGCCCCAGCTGGCAATTCCGGTTCGCTTGCTGTCCATAAA
ACCGCCCAGTCTAGCTATCGCCATGTAAGCCCACTGCAAGCTACCTGCTTTCTCTTTGCGCTTGCGTTTT
CCCTTGTCCAGATAGCCCAGTAGCTGACATTCATCCGGGGTCAGCACCGTTTCTGCGGACTGGCTTTCTA
CGTGAAAAGGATCTAGGTGAAGATCCTTTTTGATAATCTCATGGCCAAAATCCCTTAACGTGAGTTTTCG
TTCCACTGAGCGTCAGACCCCGTAGAAAAGATCAAAGGATCTTCTTGAGATCCTTTTTTTCTGCGCGTAA
TCTGCTGCTTGCAAACAAAAAAACCACCGCTACCAGCGGTGGTTTGTTTGCCGGATCAAGAGCTACCAAC
TCTTTTTCCGAAGGTAACTGGCTTCAGCAGAGCGCAGATACCAAATACTGTCCTTCTAGTGTAGCCGTAG
TTAGGCCACCACTTCAAGAACTCTGTAGCACCGCCTACATACCTCGCTCTGCTAATCCTGTTACCAGTGG
CTGCTGCCAGTGGCGATAAGTCGTGTCTTACCGGGTTGGACTCAAGACGATAGTTACCGGATAAGGCGCA
GCGGTCGGGCTGAACGGGGGGTTCGTGCACACAGCCCAGCTTGGAGCGAACGACCTACACCGAACTGAGA
TACCTACAGCGTGAGCTATGAGAAAGCGCCACGCTTCCCGAAGGGAGAAAGGCGGACAGGTATCCGGTAA
GCGGCAGGGTCGGAACAGGAGAGCGCACGAGGGAGCTTCCAGGGGGAAACGCCTGGTATCTTTATAGTCC
TGTCGGGTTTCGCCACCTCTGACTTGAGCGTCGATTTTTGTGATGCTCGTCAGGGGGGCGGAGCCTATGG
AAAAACGCCAGCAACGCGGCCTTTTTACGGTTCCTGGCCTTTTGCTGGCCTTTTGCTCACATGTTCTTTC
CTGCGTTATCCCCTGATTCTGTGGATAACCGTATTACCGCCTTTGAGTGAGCTGATACCGCTCGCCGCAG
CCGAACGACCGAGCGCAGCGAGTCAGTGAGCGAGGAAGCGGAAGAGCGCCTGATGCGGTATTTTCTCCTT
ACGCATCTGTGCGGTATTTCACACCGACATCCGTTGGCCGATTCATTAATGCAGACCCATAATACCCATA
ATGCCATTTCATTACCTCTTTCTCCGCACCCGACATAGATGCCAGACATGATAAGATACATTGATGAGTT
TGGACAAACCACAACTAGAATGCAGTGAAAAAAATGCTTTATTTGTGAAATTTGTGATGCTATTGCTTTA
TTTGTAACCATTATAAGCTGCAATAAACAAGTTCCTCTCACTCTCTGATATTCATTTCTTTGCAAGTTAT
AAATACTGAATAATAAGATGACATGAACTACTACTGCTAGAGATTTTCCACACTGACTAAAAGGGTCTGA
GGGATCTCTAGTTACCAGAGTCACACAACAGACGGGCACACACTACTTGAAGCACTCAAGGCAAGCTTTA
TTGAGGCTTAAGCAGTGGGTTCCCTAGTTAGCCAGAGAGCTCCCAGGCTCAGATCTGGTCTAACCAGAGA
GACCCAGTACAAGCAAAAAGCAGATCTTGTATTCGTTGGGAGTGAATTAGCCCTTCCATCCGGACAGGCG
GGGAGGCGGCCCAAAGGGAGATCCGACTCGTCTGAGGGCGAAGGCGAGACGCGGAAGAGGCCGCAGAGCC
GGCAGCAGGCCGCGGGAAGGAAGGTCCGCTGGATTGAGGGCCGAAGGGACGTAGCAGAAGGACGTCCCGC
GCAGAATCCAGGTGGCAACACAGGCGAGCAGCCATGGAAAGGACGTCAGCTTCCCCGACAACACCACGGA
ATTGTCAGTGCCCAACAGCCGAGCCCCTGTCCAGCAGCGGGCAAGGCAGGCGGCGATGAGTTCCGCCGTG
GCAATAGGGAGGGGGAAAGCGAAAGTCCCGGAAAGGAGCTGACAGGTGGTGGCAATGCCCCAACCAGTGG
GGGTTGCGTCAGCAAACACAGTGCACACCACGCCACGTTGCCTGACAACGGGCCACAACTCCTCATAAAG
AGACAGCAACCAGGATTTATACAAGGAGGAGAAAATGAAAGCCATACGGGAAGCAATAGCATGATACAAA
GGCATTAAAGCAGCGTATCCACATAGCGTAAAAGGAGCAACATAGTTAAGAATACCAGTCAATCTTTCAC
AAATTTTGTAATCCAGAGGTTGATTTCCGGAACGCGTTCAGGCACCGGGCTTGCGGGTCATGCACCAGGT
GCGCGGTCCTTCGGGCACCTCGACGTCGGCGGTGACGGTGAAGCCGAGCCGCTCGTAGAAGGGGAGGTTG
CGGGGCGCGGAGGTCTCCAGGAAGGCGGGCACCCCGGCGCGCTCGGCCGCCTCCACTCCGGGGAGCACGA
CGGCGCTGCCCAGACCCTTGCCCTGGTGGTCGGGCGAGACGCCGACGGTGGCCAGGAACCACGCGGGCTC
CTTGGGCCGGTGCGGCGCCAGGAGCCCTTCCATCTGTTGCTGCGCGGCCAGCCGGGAACCGCTCAACTCG
GCCATGCGCGGGCCGATCTCGGCGAACACCGCCCCCGCTTCGACGCTCTCCGGCGTGGTCCAGACCGCCA
CCGCGGCGCCGTCGTCCGCGACCCACACCTTGCCGATGTCGAGCCCGACGCGCGTGAGGAAGAGTTCTTG
CAGCTCGGTGACCCGCTCGATGTGGCGGTCCGGGTCCACGGTGTGGCGCGTGGCGGGGTAGTCGGCGAAC
GCGGCGGCGAGGGTGCGTACGGCCCGAGGGACGTCGTCGCGGGTGGCGAGGCGCACCGTGGGCTTGTACT
CGGTCATGGCCTCCAAAAAAGCCTCCTCACTACTTCTGGAATAGCTCAGAGGCCGAGGCGGCCTCGGCCT
CTGCATAAATAAAAAAAATTAGTCAGCCATGGGGCGGAGAATGGGCGGAACTGGGCGGAGTTAGGGGCGG
GATGGGCGGAGTTAGGGGCGGGACTATGGTTGCTGACTAATTGAGATGCATGCTTTGCATACTTCTGCCT
GCTGGGGAGCCTGGGGACTTTCCACACCTGGTTGCTGACTAATTGAGATGCATGCTTTGCATACTTCTGC
CTGCTGGGGAGCCTGGGGACTTTCCACACCACGCGTGTTTAAACTCAAGCGTAGTCTGGGACGTCGTATG
GGTACTCGAGTTACTGGGAGCCGGAGTGGCGGGCCTCGGCGTGCTCGTACTGCTCCACCACGGTGTAGTC
CTCGTTGTGGTTGGTGATGTCCAGCTTGGAGTCCACGTAGTGGTTGCCGGGCAGCTGCACGGGCTTCTTG
GCCTTGTACACGGTCTTGAAGTCGCAGGTGTAGTGGCCGCCGTCCTTCAGCTTCAGGGCGTGGGAGATCT
CGCCCTTCAGCACGCCGTCCTGGGGGTACAGCTTCTCGGTGGAGGGCTCCCAGCCGGCAGTCTTCTTCTG
CATTACGGGGCCGTCGGCGGGGAAGTTCACGCCCTTGAACTTCACCTTGTAGATGAAGGTGCCGTCCTGC
AGGGAGGAGTCCTGCTGCACCTCCACCACGCCGCCGTCCTCGAAGTTCATGGAGCGCTCCCAGGTGAAGC
CCTCGGGGAAGGACAGCTTCATGTAGTCGGGGATGTCGGCGGGGTGCTTCACGTAGGCCTTGGAGCCGTA
CTGGAACTGGGGGGACAGGATGTCCCAGGCGAAGGGCAGGGGGCCGCCCTTGGTCACCTGCAGCTTGGCG
GTCTGGGTGCCCTCGTAGGGCTTGCCCTCGCCCTCGCCCTCGATCTCGAAGTAGTGGCCGTTCACGGAGC
CCTCCATGCGCACCTTGAACTGCATGAACTCCTTGATGACGTCCTCGGTGTTGTCCATTTGCAGCTCGCC
CAGCGGACCGTTTTCACGCGGCAGCGCACCGTTAACGCCCGCGCTGCTCGCCGCCGGCACACCCAGATAA
CCCAGCAGAATCTCGCTACGACGACGGCTCAGCTGCAGGATATCATCCGCCAGCGCCGGCAGGCTGGTAT
AACGAACGTTATCCAGGTCGAACATGTCACGCAGGTATTGAACAATCTGGTGCTTAAAGAACGCGCACAC
TTCCGCCAGCTGCGGTTTCGGACCCAGAAAGCCGAACGCCAGAACCGGGCTCACGTGTTCGCTCACGCTG
TAAAAGTGGCTGATGAAACCATCCGGAACCATCAGCAGACGACGTTTCGCCTTCAGCACGCTCCAGCACG
CGGTCGCCAGCGCGGTTTCTTTGAAGCTGTCGCTCAGCCAACGGTTACGCAGAACCGCCAGCACGCTCGC
CGGCGGGTTCTCCAGATCTTCGAACGCGTCCATCAGAATAAAATCCAGAACGATGTCAAAGAAGCTCATG
CAAACCACGCCACGACCTTCCAGCTCCAGACGGGTGGTCGCCCAGGTTTCCGGACGCAGCGCATAGCTCA
GCATTTCCTCGTAGCTCTCCAGAAAACCCTTCGGGCTCTTCTCCGCCTTGGTCATCAGGCCGGTAACCAT
TTGACGACCCACTTTGCCAAAGAACAGCTGGTTGCTTTTATCCTCCAGCAGACCTTCGAACGCTTGACGC
ACGCAGTGCAGCTTCGCCAGAAAATCCTGGTCGCTGTAGCAACCCAGCAGCTCGGTACGCAGGGTACGGC
ACGGAACACGGCCTTCTTTCACCAGTTGCAGCGCTTCCTCATACGCCGCCGCCGGACGGCTCAGCGGAAT
CGGATAGTCGCCGGTCTGCAGGCTCTCGAACAGTTCGGTCGCGCTAAAGAAGCTATCCTCGCTGGTCAGG
CTGTCTTCATCGTCCGCACGCAGACGCAGGCTACCCTCGGTCAGCGGCAGCATCAGGGTACGTTCCAGAT
CCAGCAGCATGCTGTCCGCCGGAAAGGTGCTGCCGAATTCCTCTTGCAGGTGATACGCACGGTGCAGCAG
GCTCTCCAGCTTTTCCGCGAACTCTTTACGCTGGCTTTCCGGCTCGCTCAGCGGCTCGCTCGCGGTTTCC
GGGTTACGCAGACCATCACGCGGCATCGGGGTGCTACCGCTGTCGCCACGTTGACCAACGCTCAGCGCTT
GCTCCCACTTCTGCAGCGCTTCCTCAAACAGCTCCATACCCTGCATGTACAGGCTTTCCGCGTTGCCATC
GCTGGTGGTCAGGCTTTCCTCCATACCACGCGCATCCCACAGGCCGCTGCACGCCGCGGTCGGGCTGCTG
CTGTTAACCGCCATCATGCTCGCCACGCTGTGGCTGCTACCGCTGTGCTTGCTCGGTTCAATGCTGCTGA
TGCCGCTCAGGGTGTCGTTGCTTTTGCTGCTCGGGCTTTGCACACGACGGCTGCTATAGCCTTTCTTAAC
GCTCGGCACTTTACGCGCCAGCAGGATCGGCAGCGGAACGGTACCCAGTTGCTCGCCACCCATTTCCGGG
CCCACTTGCTTCTTACGACGACGACGACGCTTCAGCTGGTGCGCCGCCAGCGCCAGCGCAACGGTACCCA
GCGCGGTCGCGAACAGCACTTTACGCAGGCCCGGGGTCAGACGCAGTTGGCTAAACGCGCTCTGACCAAA
GGTGGTGTACAGGAAAACCGGAATCTCCGCCACGGTCATCGCCAGCGCCTGGATCATGCTGGTGCCTTCC
GCACGACGAAACGCCATGAATTCACCTGCAGGCCACCACACTGGGGTACCTACGTAAGTACTCAATTGAG
GTCGAAAGGCCCGGAGATGAGGAAGAGGAGAACAGCGCGGCAGACGTGCGCTTTTGAAGCGTGCAGAATG
CCGGGCCTCCGGAGGACCTTCGGGCGCCCGCCCCG
